>Addgene plasmid #238472 | PBAN-tetOn-NKX3.1 | addgene full sequence | sequence record 489363 | Addgene NGS Result
ACTCTTCCTTTTTCAATATTATTGAAGCATTTATCAGGGTTATTGTCTCATGAGCGGATACATATTTGAA
TGTATTTAGAAAAATAAACAAATAGGGGTTCCGCGCACATTTCCCCGAAAAGTGCCACCTAAATTGTAAG
CGTTAATATTTTGTTAAAATTCGCGTTAAATTTTTGTTAAATCAGCTCATTTTTTAACCAATAGGCCGAA
ATCGGCAAAATCCCTTATAAATCAAAAGAATAGACCGAGATAGGGT
[37 nt withheld, positions 257-293]
AAAGAACGTGGACTCCAACGTCAAAGG
[49 nt withheld, positions 321-369]
T
[91 nt withheld, positions 371-461]
G
[124 nt withheld, positions 463-586]
CCCATTCGCCATTCAGGCTGCGCAACTGTTGGGAAGGGCGATCGGTGCGGGCCTCTTCGCTATTACGCCA
GCTGGCGAAAGGGGGATGTGCTGCAAGGCGATTAAGTTGGGTAACGCCAGGGTTTTCCCAGTCACGACGT
TGTAAAACGACGGCCAGTGAGCGCGCCTCGTTCATTCACGTTTTTGAACCCGTGGAGGACGGGCAGACTC
GCGGTGCAAATGTGTTTTACAGCGTGATGGAGCAGATGAAGATGCTCGACACGCTGCAGAACACGCAGCT
AGATTAACCCTAGAAAGATAATCATATTGTGACGTACGTTAAAGATAATCATGTGTAAAATTGACGCATG
TGTTTTATCGGTCTGTATATCGAGGTTTATTTATTAATTTGAATAGATATTAAGTTTTATTATATTTACA
CTTACATACTAATAATAAATTCAACAAACAATTTATTTATGTTTATTTATTTATTAAAAAAAACAAAAAC
TCAAAATTTCTTCTATAAAGTAACAAAACTTTTATGAGGGACAGCCCCCCCCCAAAGCCCCCAGGGATGT
AATTACGTCCCTCCCCCGCTAGGGGGCAGCAGCGAGCCGCCCGGGGCTCCGCTCCGGTCCGGCGCTCCCC
CCGCATCCCCGAGCCGGCAGCGTGCGGGGACAGCCCGGGCACGGGGAAGGTGGCACGGGATCGCTTTCCT
CTGAACGCTTCTCGCTGCTCTTTGAGCCTGCAGACACCTGGGGGGATACGGGGAAAAGGCCTCCACGGCC
ACTAGTCTTTCGTCTTCAAGAATTCCTCGAGTTTACTCCCTATCAGTGATAGAGAACGTATGAAGAGTTT
ACTCCCTATCAGTGATAGAGAACGTATGCAGACTTTACTCCCTATCAGTGATAGAGAACGTATAAGGAGT
TTACTCCCTATCAGTGATAGAGAACGTATGACCAGTTTACTCCCTATCAGTGATAGAGAACGTATCTACA
GTTTACTCCCTATCAGTGATAGAGAACGTATATCCAGTTTACTCCCTATCAGTGATAGAGAACGTATAAG
CTTTAGGCGTGTACGGTGGGCGCCTATAAAAGCAGAGCTCGTTTAGTGAACCGTCAGATCGCCTGGAGCA
ATTCCACAACACTTTTGTCTTATACCAACTTTCCGTACCACTTCCTACCCTCGTAAAGGTCTAGAGCTAG
CGAATTCGAAGCCACCAACTGGCAGGTGCGTATGTCGAGGTAGGCGTGTACGGTGGGAGGCCTATATAAG
CAGAGCTCGTTTAGTGAACCGTCAGATCGCCTGGAGAATTGGCTAGCATCAACAAGTTTGTACAAAAAAG
CAGGCTTGGAAGGAGTTCGAACCATGCTCAGGGTTCCGGAGCCGCGGCCCGGGGAGGCGAAAGCGGAGGG
GGCCGCGCCGCCGACCCCGTCCAAGCCGCTCACGTCCTTCCTCATCCAGGACATCCTGCGGGACGGCGCG
CAGCGGCAAGGCGGCCGCACGAGCAGCCAGAGACAGCGCGACCCGGAGCCGGAGCCAGAGCCAGAGCCAG
AGGGAGGACGCAGCCGCGCCGGGGCGCAGAACGACCAGCTGAGCACCGGGCCCCGCGCCGCGCCGGAGGA
GGCCGAGACGCTGGCAGAGACCGAGCCAGAAAGGCACTTGGGGTCTTATCTGTTGGACTCTGAAAACACT
TCAGGCGCCCTTCCAAGGCTTCCCCAAACCCCTAAGCAGCCGCAGAAGCGCTCCCGAGCTGCCTTC
[171 nt withheld, positions 2333-2503]
GGAGACTTGGAGAAGCACTCCTCTTTGCCGGCCCTGAAAGAGGAGGCCTTCTCCCGGGCCTCCCTGGTCT
CCGTGTATAACAGCTATCCTTACTACCCATACCTGTACTGCGTGGGCAGCTGGAGCCCAGCTTTTTGGTA
GCTCGAGTGCGGCCGCAACCCAGCTTTCTTGTACAAAGTGGTTGCAGGAAAGCCAATCCCAAACCCACTC
CTAGGTCTCGACAGTACAGCATAGACCGGTCCACCACCACCACCACCACTAAGGATCCGGGGTTGGGGTT
GCGCCTTTTCCAAGCACCTGCTACATAGCGGTACCCCTCGACTGTGCCTTCTAGTTGCCAGCCATCTGTT
GTTTGCCCCTCCCCCGTGCCTTCCTTGACCCTGGAAGGTGCCACTCCCACTGTCCTTTCCTAATAAAATG
AGGAAATTGCATCGCATTGTCTGAGTAGGTGTCATTCTATTCTGGGGGGTGGGGTGGGGCAGGACAGCAA
GGGGGAGGATTGGGAAGACAATAGCAGGCATGCTGGGGATGCGGTGGGCTCTTCGAATTTAAATCGGATC
CAGCTGAATCTAAGTGGATCTGCGATCGCTCCGGTGCCCGTCAGTGGGCAGAGCGCACATCGCCCACAGT
CCCCGAGAAGTTGGGGGGAGGGGTCGGCAATTGAACGGGTGCCTAGAGAAGGTGGCGCGGGGTAAACTGG
GAAAGTGATGTCGTGTACTGGCTCCGCCTTTTTCCCGAGGGTGGGGGAGAACCGTATATAAGTGCAGTAG
TCGCCGTGAACGTTCTTTTTCGCAACGGGTTTGCCGCCAGAACACAGCTGAAGCTTCGAGGGGCTCGCAT
CTCTCCTTCACGCGCCCGCCGCCCTACCTGAGGCCGCCATCCACGCCGGTTGAGTCGCGTTCTGCCGCCT
CCCGCCTGTGGTGCCTCCTGAACTGCGTCCGCCGTCTAGGTAAGTTTAAAGCTCAGGTCGAGACCGGGCC
TTTGTCCGGCGCTCCCTTGGAGCCTACCTAGACTCAGCCGGCTCTCCACGCTTTGCCTGACCCTGCTTGC
TCAACTCTACGTCTTTGTTTCGTTTTCTGTTCTGCGCCGTTACAGATCTAAGCTGTGACCGGCGCCTACT
CTAGAGCCGCCATGTCTAGACTGGACAAGAGCAAAGTCATAAACTCTGCTCTGGAATTACTCAATGGAGT
CGGTATCGAAGGCCTGACGACAAGGAAACTCGCTCAAAAGCTGGGAGTTGAGCAGCCTACCCTGTACTGG
CACGTGAAGAACAAGCGGGCCCTGCTCGATGCCCTGCCAATCGAGATGCTGGACAGGCATCATACCCACT
CCTGCCCCCTGGAAGGCGAGTCATGGCAAGACTTTCTGCGGAACAACGCCAAGTCATACCGCTGTGCTCT
CCTCTCACATCGCGACGGGGCTAAAGTGCATCTCGGCACCCGCCCAACAGAGAAACAGTACGAAACCCTG
GAAAATCAGCTCGCGTTCCTGTGTCAGCAAGGCTTCTCCCTGGAGAACGCACTGTACGCTCTGTCCGCCG
TGGGCCACTTTACACTGGGCTGCGTATTGGAGGAACAGGAGCATCAAGTAGCAAAAGAGGAAAGAGAGAC
ACCTACCACCGATTCTATGCCCCCACTTCTGAAACAAGCAATTGAGCTGTTCGACCGGCAGGGAGCCGAA
CCTGCCTTCCTTTTCGGCCTGGAACTAATCATATGTGGCCTGGAGAAACAGCTAAAGTGCGAAAGCGGCG
GGCCGACCGACGCCCTTGACGATTTTGACTTAGACATGCTCCCAGCCGATGCCCTTGACGACTTTGACCT
TGATATGCTGCCTGCTGACGCTCTTGACGATTTTGACCTTGACATGCTCCCCGGGGAGGGCAGAGGAAGT
CTTCTAACATGCGGTGACGTGGAGGAGAATCCCGGCCCTATGACCGAGTACAAGCCCACGGTGCGCCTCG
CCACCCGCGACGACGTCCCCAGGGCCGTACGCACCCTCGCCGCCGCGTTCGCCGACTACCCCGCCACGCG
CCACACCGTCGATCCGGACCGCCACATCGAGCGGGTCACCGAGCTGCAAGAACTCTTCCTCACGCGCGTC
GGGCTCGACATCGGCAAGGTGTGGGTCGCGGACGACGGCGCCGCGGTGGCGGTCTGGACCACGCCGGAGA
GCGTCGAAGCGGGGGCGGTGTTCGCCGAGATCGGCCCGCGCATGGCCGAGTTGAGCGGTTCCCGGCTGGC
CGCGCAGCAACAGATGGAAGGCCTCCTGGCGCCGCACCGGCCCAAGGAGCCCGCGTGGTTCCTGGCCACC
GTCGGCGTCTCGCCCGACCACCAGGGCAAGGGTCTGGGCAGCGCCGTCGTGCTCCCCGGAGTGGAGGCGG
CCGAGCGCGCCGGGGTGCCCGCCTTCCTGGAGACCTCCGCGCCCCGCAACCTCCCCTTCTACGAGCGGCT
CGGCTTCACCGTCACCGCCGACGTCGAGGTGCCCGAAGGACCGCGCACCTGGTGCATGACCCGCAAGCCC
GGTGCCTGAAATCAACCTCTGGATTACAAAATTTGTGGGTAAACTTGTTTATTGCAGCTTATAATGGTTA
CAAATAAAGCAATAGCATCACAAATTTCACAAATAAAGCATTTTTTTCACTGCATTCTAGTTGTGGTTTG
TCCAAACTCATCAATGTATCTTATCATGTCTGGAATTGACTCAAATGATGTCAATTAGTCTATCAGAAGC
TCATCTGGTCTCCCTTCCGGGGGACAAGACATCCCTGTTTAATATTTAAACAGCAGTGTTCCCAAACTGG
GTTCTTATATCCCTTGCTCTGGTCAACCAGGTTGCAGGGTTTCCTGTCCTCACAGGAACGAAGTCCCTAA
AGAAACAGTGGCAGCCAGGTTTAGCCCCGGAATTGACTGGATTCCTTTTTTAGGGCCCATTGGTATGGCT
TTTTCCCCGTATCCCCCCAGGTGTCTGCAGGCTCAAAGAGCAGCGAGAAGCGTTCAGAGGAAAGCGATCC
CGTGCCACCTTCCCCGTGCCCGGGCTGTCCCCGCACGCTGCCGGCTCGGGGATGCGGGGGGAGCGCCGGA
CCGGAGCGGAGCCCCGGGCGGCTCGCTGCTGCCCCCTAGCGGGGGAGGGACGTAATTACATCCCTGGGGG
CTTTGGGGGGGGGCTGTCCCTGATATCTATAACAAGAAAATATATATATAATAAGTTATCACGTAAGTAG
AACATGAAATAACAATATAATTATCGTATGAGTTAAATCTTAAAAGTCACGTAAAAGATAATCATGCGTC
ATTTTGACTCACGCGGTCGTTATAGTTCAAAATCAGTGACACTTACCGCATTGACAAGCACGCCTCACGG
GAGCTCCAAGCGGCGACTGAGATGTCCTAAATGCACAGCGACGGATTCGCGCTATTTAGAAAGAGAGAGC
AATATTTCAAGAATGCATGCGTCAATTTTACGCAGACTATCTTTCTAGGGTTAATCTAGCTGCATCAGGA
TCATATCGTCGGGTCTTTTTTCCGGCTCAGTCATCGCCCAAGCTGGCGCTATCTGGGCATCGGGGAGGAA
GAAGCCCGTGCCTTTTCCCGCGAGGTTGAAGCGGCATGGAAAGAGTTTGCCGAGGATGACTGCTGCTGCA
TTGACGTTGAGCGAAAACGCACGTTTACCATGATGATTCGGGAAGGTGTGGCCATGCACGCCTTTAACGG
TGAACTGTTCGTTCAGGCCACCTGGGATACCAGTTCGTCGCGGCTTTTCCGGACACAGTTCCGGATGGTC
AGCCCGAAGCGCATCAGCAACCCGAACAATACCGGCGACAGCCGGAACTGCCGTGCCGGTGTGCAGATTA
ATGACAGCGGTGCGGCGCTGGGATATTACGTCAGCGAGGACGGGTATCCTGGCTGGATGCCGCAGAAATG
GACATGGATACCCCGTGAGTTACCCGGCGGGCGCGCTTGGCGTAATCATGGTCATAGCTGTTTCCTGTGT
GAAATTGTTATCCGCTCACAATTCCACACAACATACGAGCCGGAAGCATAAAGTGTAAAGCCTGGGGTGC
CTAATGAGTGAGCTAACTCACATTAATTGCGTTGCGCTCACTGCCCGCTTTCCAGTCGGGAAACCTGTCG
TGCCAGCTGCATTAATGAATCGGCCAACGCGCGGGGAGAGGCGGTTTGCGTATTGGGCGCTCTTCCGCTT
CCTCGCTCACTGACTCGCTGCGCTCGGTCGTTCGGCTGCGGCGAGCGGTATCAGCTCACTCAAAGGCGGT
AATACGGTTATCCACAGAATCAGGGGATAACGCAGGAAAGAACATGTGAGCAAAAGGCCAGCAAAAGGCC
AGGAACCGTAAAAAGGCCGCGTTGCTGGCGTTTTTCCATAGGCTCCGCCCCCCTGACGAGCATCACAAAA
ATCGACGCTCAAGTCAGAGGTGGCGAAACCCGACAGGACTATAAAGATACCAGGCGTTTCCCCCTGGAAG
CTCCCTCGTGCGCTCTCCTGTTCCGACCCTGCCGCTTACCGGATACCTGTCCGCCTTTCTCCCTTCGGGA
AGCGTGGCGCTTTCTCATAGCTCACGCTGTAGGTATCTCAGTTCGGTGTAGGTCGTTCGCTCCAAGCTGG
GCTGTGTGCACGAACCCCCCGTTCAGCCCGACCGCTGCGCCTTATCCGGTAACTATCGTCTTGAGTCCAA
CCCGGTAAGACACGACTTATCGCCACTGGCAGCAGCCACTGGTAACAGGATTAGCAGAGCGAGGTATGTA
GGCGGTGCTACAGAGTTCTTGAAGTGGTGGCCTAACTACGGCTACACTAGAAGAACAGTATTTGGTATCT
GCGCTCTGCTGAAGCCAGTTACCTTCGGAAAAAGAGTTGGTAGCTCTTGATCCGGCAAACAAACCACCGC
TGGTAGCGGTGGTTTTTTTGTTTGCAAGCAGCAGATTACGCGCAGAAAAAAAGGATCTCAAGAAGATCCT
TTGATCTTTTCTACGGGGTCTGACGCTCAGTGGAACGAAAACTCACGTTAAGGGATTTTGGTCATGAGAT
TATCAAAAAGGATCTTCACCTAGATCCTTTTAAATTAAAAATGAAGTTTTAAATCAATCTAAAGTATATA
TGAGTAAACTTGGTCTGACAGTTACCAATGCTTAATCAGTGAGGCACCTATCTCAGCGATCTGTCTATTT
CGTTCATCCATAGTTGCCTGACTCCCCGTCGTGTAGATAACTACGATACGGGAGGGCTTACCATCTGGCC
CCAGTGCTGCAATGATACCGCGAGACCCACGCTCACCGGCTCCAGATTTATCAGCAATAAACCAGCCAGC
CGGAAGGGCCGAGCGCAGAAGTGGTCCTGCAACTTTATCCGCCTCCATCCAGTCTATTAATTGTTGCCGG
GAAGCTAGAGTAAGTAGTTCGCCAGTTAATAGTTTGCGCAACGTTGTTGCCATTGCTACAGGCATCGTGG
TGTCACGCTCGTCGTTTGGTATGGCTTCATTCAGCTCCGGTTCCCAACGATCAAGGCGAGTTACATGATC
CCCCATGTTGTGCAAAAAAGCGGTTAGCTCCTTCGGTCCTCCGATCGTTGTCAGAAGTAAGTTGGCCGCA
GTGTTATCACTCATGGTTATGGCAGCACTGCATAATTCTCTTACTGTCATGCCATCCGTAAGATGCTTTT
CTGTGACTGGTGAGTACTCAACCAAGTCATTCTGAGAATAGTGTATGCGGCGACCGAGTTGCTCTTGCCC
GGCGTCAATACGGGATAATACCGCGCCACATAGCAGAACTTTAAAAGTGCTCATCATTGGAAAACGTTCT
TCGGGGCGAAAACTCTCAAGGATCTTACCGCTGTTGAGATCCAGTTCGATGTAACCCACTCGTGCACCCA
ACTGATCTTCAGCATCTTTTACTTTCACCAGCGTTTCTGGGTGAGCAAAAACAGGAAGGCAAAATGCCGC
AAAAAAGGGAATAAGGGCGACACGGAAATGTTGAATACTCAT
Features (pLannotate 1.2.2; 27 found; start..end, strand, type, name):
      1..105     -  promoter       AmpR promoter: bla
    158..586     -  rep_origin     f1 ori (sequence partly withheld): f1 bacteriophage origin of replication; arrow indicates direction of (+) strand synthesis
    591..746     -  CDS            lacZα (fragment): LacZα fragment of β-galactosidase; lacZ fragment
    748..867     +  CDS            B (fragment): PORTL_LAMBD - Experimental evidence at protein level: Swiss-Prot protein existence level 1. Forms the portal vertex of the capsid (PubMed:6228056, PubMed:6232391). This portal plays critical roles in head assembly, genome packaging, neck/tail attachment, and genome ejection (Probable). The portal protein multimerizes as a single ring-shaped homododecamer arranged around a central channel (PubMed:6232391). Binds to the terminase subunits to form the packaging machine (PubMed:7799432). From Escherichia phage lambda (Bacteriophage lambda).
   1385..1763    +  promoter       TRE3G promoter: 3rd-generation Tet-responsive promoter that can be activated by binding of Tet-On® 3G
   1815..1853    +  promoter       minimal CMV promoter: human cytomegalovirus (CMV) immediate early promoter
   1898..1922    +  protein_bind   attB1: mutant version of attB; recombination site for the Gateway® BP reaction BP Clonase™
   1940..2641    +  CDS            NKX3-1 (sequence partly withheld): NKX31_HUMAN - Also known as NKX3.1, NKX3A. Experimental evidence at protein level: Swiss-Prot protein existence level 1. Transcription factor, which binds preferentially the consensus sequence 5'-TAAGT[AG]-3' and can behave as a transcriptional repressor. Plays an important role in normal prostate development, regulating proliferation of glandular epithelium and in the formation of ducts in prostate. Acts as a tumor suppressor controlling prostate carcinogenesis, as shown by the ability to inhibit proliferation and invasion activities of PC-3 prostate cancer cells. From Homo sapiens (Human).
   2661..2685    -  protein_bind   attB2: mutant version of attB; recombination site for the Gateway® BP reaction BP Clonase™
   2744..2762    +  CDS            9xHis (fragment): 9xHis affinity tag
   2772..2797    +  promoter       hPGK promoter (fragment): human phosphoglycerate kinase 1 promoter
   2825..3032    +  polyA_signal   bGH poly(A) signal: bovine growth hormone polyadenylation signal
   3109..3320    +  promoter       EF-1α core promoter: core promoter for human elongation factor EF-1α
   3333..3601    +  LTR            5' LTR (truncated): truncated 5' long terminal repeat (LTR) from human T-cell leukemia virus (HTLV) type 1
   3635..4332    +  CDS            rtTA3 (fragment): reverse tetracycline transactivator 3 activates expression from Tet-responsive promoters in the presence of doxycycline
   4262..4372    +  CDS            VP48: 3 tandem repeats of the minimal activation domain of herpes simplex virus VP16 (Cheng et al., 2013)
   4433..5032    +  CDS            PuroR: puromycin N-acetyltransferase; pac from Streptomyces alboniger; confers resistance to puromycin
   5033..5060    +  misc_feature   WPRE (fragment): woodchuck hepatitis virus posttranscriptional regulatory element
   5065..5186    +  polyA_signal   SV40 poly(A) signal: SV40 polyadenylation signal
   5204..5296    +  ncRNA          G-CSF SLDE: Accession: RF00183 - G-CSF factor stem-loop destabilising element (SLDE)
   5993..6460    +  CDS            B (fragment): PORTL_LAMBD - Experimental evidence at protein level: Swiss-Prot protein existence level 1. Forms the portal vertex of the capsid (PubMed:6228056, PubMed:6232391). This portal plays critical roles in head assembly, genome packaging, neck/tail attachment, and genome ejection (Probable). The portal protein multimerizes as a single ring-shaped homododecamer arranged around a central channel (PubMed:6232391). Binds to the terminase subunits to form the packaging machine (PubMed:7799432). From Escherichia phage lambda (Bacteriophage lambda).
   6498..6514    -  protein_bind   lac operator: The lac repressor binds to the lac operator to inhibit transcription in E. coli. This inhibition can be relieved by adding lactose or isopropyl-β-D-thiogalactopyranoside (IPTG). lac repressor encoded by lacI
   6522..6552    -  promoter       lac promoter: promoter for the E. coli lac operon
   6567..6588    -  protein_bind   CAP binding site: CAP binding activates transcription in the presence of cAMP. E. coli catabolite activator protein
   6601..6693    -  CDS            lacI (fragment): lac repressor; lacI; The lac repressor binds to the lac operator to inhibit transcription in E. coli. This inhibition can be relieved by adding lactose or isopropyl-β-D-thiogalactopyranoside (IPTG).
   6876..7464    -  rep_origin     ori: high-copy-number ColE1/pMB1/pBR322/pUC origin of replication
   7635..8495    -  CDS            AmpR: β-lactamase; bla; confers resistance to ampicillin, carbenicillin, and related antibiotics
