[The description below was written by a language model from this plasmid's Addgene catalogue record and pLannotate feature annotations shown in this document.]
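Description:
PBAN-tetOn-NKX3.1 is an 8.5 kb mammalian expression plasmid that provides doxycycline-inducible expression of the human homeodomain transcription factor NKX3-1 (NKX3.1). It is built on the PBAN-PB-TRE3G backbone. In E. coli it is maintained through a high-copy ColE1/pUC-type origin and selected with ampicillin via the bla gene. It also retains an f1 origin and lacZα/lac promoter remnants typical of a pUC/pBluescript-derived cloning vector. The "PB" in the backbone name hints at a piggyBac transposon design, but no transposon terminal repeats are annotated in the feature table and the record does not state the delivery or integration route. Short matches to the lambda portal protein flanking the mammalian cassettes are probably annotation artefacts or stuffer sequence.

The payload is an all-in-one Tet-On system. The NKX3-1 coding sequence sits between Gateway attB1 and attB2 sites, indicating it was introduced by recombinational cloning. It lies downstream of a TRE3G promoter with a minimal CMV element and is followed by a bGH polyadenylation signal. A second, constitutive unit uses an EF-1α core promoter combined with an HTLV-1 5' LTR segment to drive a reverse tetracycline transactivator, annotated as rtTA3 with VP16-derived minimal activation domains. Puromycin N-acetyltransferase follows in the same unit, which ends with an SV40 poly(A) signal. How the transactivator and PuroR are linked is not annotated. Puromycin therefore selects for cells carrying the construct, and adding doxycycline lets the transactivator bind TRE3G and switch on NKX3-1. According to the record, this transient, controllable activation is used to drive differentiation of human pluripotent stem cells into mural progenitor cells.
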