Addgene plasmid #238472: PBAN-tetOn-NKX3.1
Purpose: Doxycycline inducible expression of the NKX3.1 transcription factor for mural cell differentiation.
Depositing lab: Juan Melero-Martin. Publication: Robust differentiation of human pluripotent stem cells into mural progenitor cells via transient activation of NKX3.1. Lee U, Zhang Y, Zhu Y, Luo AC, Gong L, Tremmel DM, Kim Y, Villarreal VS, Wang X, Lin RZ, Cui M, Ma M, Yuan K, Wang K, Chen K, Melero-Martin JM. Nat Commun. 2024 Sep 30;15(1):8392. doi: 10.1038/s41467-024-52678-8. PubMed 39349465.
Backbone
  Vector backbone: PBAN-PB-TRE3G
  Vector type: Mammalian Expression
  Selectable markers: Puromycin
Growth in bacteria
  Bacterial resistance: Ampicillin, 100 μg/mL
  Growth temperature: 37°C
  Growth strain: DH5alpha
  Copy number: High Copy
Gene/Insert
  Gene/Insert name: NKX3.1
  Species: H. sapiens (human)
  Entrez Gene: NKX3-1 (a.k.a. BAPX2, NKX3, NKX3.1, NKX3A)
Terms and licenses: Academic/Nonprofit Terms; Industry Terms: Not Available to Industry
How to cite: PBAN-tetOn-NKX3.1 was a gift from Juan Melero-Martin (Addgene plasmid # 238472 ; http://n2t.net/addgene:238472 ; RRID:Addgene_238472)
